>Addgene plasmid #161736 | pBabe_Zeo_cOVA_T2A_mStrawberry | addgene full sequence | sequence record 320116 | Addgene NGS Result
TTCCCGCCTCCGTCTGAATTTTTGCTTTCGGTTTGGAACCGAAGCCGCGCGTCTTGTCTGCTGCAGCGCT
GCAGCATCGTTCTGTGTTGTCTCTGTCTGACTGTGTTTCTGTATTTGTCTGAAAATTAGGGCCAGACTGT
TACCACTCCCTTAAGTTTGACCTTAGGTCACTGGAAAGATGTCGAGCGGATCGCTCACAACCAGTCGGTA
GATGTCAAGAAGAGACGTTGGGTTACCTTCTGCTCTGCAGAATGGCCAACCTTTAACGTCGGATGGCCGC
GAGACGGCACCTTTAACCGAGACCTCATCACCCAGGTTAAGATCAAGGTCTTTTCACCTGGCCCGCATGG
ACACCCAGACCAGGTCCCCTACATCGTGACCTGGGAAGCCTTGGCTTTTGACCCCCCTCCCTGGGTCAAG
CCCTTTGTACACCCTAAGCCTCCGCCTCCTCTTCCTCCATCCGCCCCGTCTCTCCCCCTTGAACCTCCTC
GTTCGACCCCGCCTCGATCCTCCCTTTATCCAGCCCTCACTCCTTCTCTAGGCGCCGGCCGGATCCCAGT
GTGGTGGTACGTAGGAATTCGCCACCATGGGCTCCATCGGCGCAGCAAGCATGGAATTTTGTTTTGATGT
ATTCAAGGAGCTCATCAATTCCTGGGTAGAAAGTCAGACAAATGGAATTATCAGAAATGTCCTTCAGCCA
AGCTCCGTGGATTCTCAAACTGCAATGGTTCTGGTTAATGCCATTGTCTTCAAAGGACTGTGGGAGAAAA
CATTTAAGGATGAAGACACACAAGCAATGCCTTTCAGAGTGACTGAGCAAGAAAGCAAACCTGTGCAGAT
GATGTACCAGATTGGTTTATTTAGAGTGGCATCAATGGCTTCTGAGAAAATGAAGATCCTGGAGCTTCCA
TTTGCCAGTGGGACAATGAGCATGTTGGTGCTGTTGCCTGATGAAGTCTCAGGCCTTGAGCAGCTTGAGA
GTATAATCAACTTTGAAAAACTGACTGAATGGACCAGTTCTAATGTTATGGAAGAGAGGAAGATCAAAGT
GTACTTACCTCGCATGAAGATGGAGGAAAAATACAACCTCACATCTGTCTTAATGGCTATGGGCATTACT
GACGTGTTTAGCTCTTCAGCCAATCTGTCTGGCATCTCCTCAGCAGAGAGCCTGAAGATATCTCAAGCTG
TCCATGCAGCACATGCAGAAATCAATGAAGCAGGCAGAGAGGTGGTAGGGTCAGCAGAGGCTGGAGTGGA
TGCTGCAAGCGTCTCTGAAGAATTTAGGGCTGACCATCCATTCCTCTTCTGTATCAAGCACATCGCAACC
AACGCCGTTCTCTTCTTTGGCAGATGTGTTTCCCCTGGCTCCGGCGAGGGCAGGGGAAGTCTTCTAACAT
GCGGGGACGTGGAGGAAAATCCCGGCCCATTCACCATGGTGAGCAAGGGCGAGGAGAATAACATGGCCAT
CATCAAGGAGTTCATGCGCTTCAAGGTGCGCATGGAGGGCTCCGTGAACGGCCACGAGTTCGAGATCGAG
GGCGAGGGCGAGGGCCGCCCCTACGAGGGCACCCAGACCGCCAAGCTGAAGGTGACCAAGGGTGGCCCCC
TGCCCTTCGCCTGGGACATCCTAACCCCCAACTTCACCTACGGCTCCAAGGCCTACGTGAAGCACCCCGC
CGACATCCCCGACTACTTGAAGCTGTCCTTCCCCGAGGGCTTCAAGTGGGAGCGCGTGATGAACTTCGAG
GACGGCGGCGTGGTGACCGTGACCCAGGACTCCTCCCTGCAGGACGGCGAGTTCATCTACAAGGTGAAGC
TGCGCGGCACCAACTTCCCCTCCGACGGCCCCGTAATGCAGAAGAAGACCATGGGCTGGGAGGCCTCCTC
CGAGCGGATGTACCCCGAGGACGGCGCCCTGAAGGGCGAGATCAAGATGAGGCTGAAGCTGAAGGACGGC
GGCCACTACGACGCTGAGGTCAAGACCACCTACAAGGCCAAGAAGCCCGTGCAGCTGCCCGGCGCCTACA
TCGTCGGCATCAAGTTGGACATCACCTCCCACAACGAGGACTACACCATCGTGGAACTGTACGAACGCGC
CGAGGGCCGCCACTCCACCGGCGGCATGGACGAGCTGTACAAGTGAGTCGACCCTGTGGAATGTGTGTCA
GTTAGGGTGTGGAAAGTCCCCAGGCTCCCCAGCAGGCAGAAGTATGCAAAGCATGCATCTCAATTAGTCA
GCAACCAGGTGTGGAAAGTCCCCAGGCTCCCCAGCAGGCAGAAGTATGCAAAGCATGCATCTCAATTAGT
CAGCAACCATAGTCCCGCCCCTAACTCCGCCCATCCCGCCCCTAACTCCGCCCAGTTCCGCCCATTCTCC
GCCCCATGGCTGACTAATTTTTTTTATTTATGCAGAGGCCGAGGCCGCCTCGGCCTCTGAGCTATTCCAG
AAGTAGTGAGGAGGCTTTTTTGGAGGCCTAGGCTTTTGCAAAAAGCTTACCATGGCCAAGTTGACCAGTG
CCGTTCCGGTGCTCACCGCGCGCGACGTCGCCGGAGCGGTCGAGTTCTGGACCGACCGGCTCGGGTTCTC
CCGGGACTTCGTGGAGGACGACTTCGCCGGTGTGGTCCGGGACGACGTGACCCTGTTCATCAGCGCGGTC
CAGGACCAGGTGGTGCCGGACAACACCCTGGCCTGGGTGTGGGTGCGCGGCCTGGACGAGCTGTACGCCG
AGTGGTCGGAGGTCGTGTCCACGAACTTCCGGGACGCCTCCGGGCCGGCCATGACCGAGATCGGCGAGCA
GCCGTGGGGGCGGGAGTTCGCCCTGCGCGACCCGGCCGGCAACTGCGTGCACTTCGTGGCCGAGGAGCAG
GACTGACCGATCGATAAAATAAAAGATTTTATTTAGTCTCCAGAAAAAGGGGGGAATGAAAGACCCCACC
TGTAGGTTTGGCAAGCTAGCTTAAGTAACGCCATTTTGCAAGGCATGGAAAAATACATAACTGAGAATAG
AGAAGTTCAGATCAAGGTCAGGAACAGATGGAACAGCTGAATATGGGCCAAACAGGATATCTGTGGTAAG
CAGTTCCTGCCCCGGCTCAGGGCCAAGAACAGATGGAACAGCTGAATATGGGCCAAACAGGATATCTGTG
GTAAGCAGTTCCTGCCCCGGCTCAGGGCCAAGAACAGATGGTCCCCAGATGCGGTCCAGCCCTCAGCAGT
TTCTAGAGAACCATCAGATGTTTCCAGGGTGCCCCAAGGACCTGAAATGACCCTGTGCCTTATTTGAACT
AACCAATCAGTTCGCTTCTCGCTTCTGTTCGCGCGCTTCTGCTCCCCGAGCTCAATAAAAGAGCCCACAA
CCCCTCACTCGGGGCGCCAGTCCTCCGATTGACTGAGTCGCCCGGGTACCCGTGTATCCAATAAACCCTC
TTGCAGTTGCATCCGACTTGTGGTCTCGCTGTTCCTTGGGAGGGTCTCCTCTGAGTGATTGACTACCCGT
CAGCGGGGGTCTTTCACATGCAGCATGTATCAAAATTAATTTGGTTTTTTTTCTTAAGTATTTACATTAA
ATGGCCATAGTTGCATTAATGAATCGGCCAACGCGCGGGGAGAGGCGGTTTGCGTATTGGGCGCTCTTCC
GCTTCCTCGCTCACTGACTCGCTGCGCTCGGTCGTTCGGCTGCGGCGAGCGGTATCAGCTCACTCAAAGG
CGGTAATACGGTTATCCACAGAATCAGGGGATAACGCAGGAAAGAACATGTGAGCAAAAGGCCAGCAAAA
GGCCAGGAACCGTAAAAAGGCCGCGTTGCTGGCGTTTTTCCATAGGCTCCGCCCCCCTGACGAGCATCAC
AAAAATCGACGCTCAAGTCAGAGGTGGCGAAACCCGACAGGACTATAAAGATACCAGGCGTTTCCCCCTG
GAAGCTCCCTCGTGCGCTCTCCTGTTCCGACCCTGCCGCTTACCGGATACCTGTCCGCCTTTCTCCCTTC
GGGAAGCGTGGCGCTTTCTCATAGCTCACGCTGTAGGTATCTCAGTTCGGTGTAGGTCGTTCGCTCCAAG
CTGGGCTGTGTGCACGAACCCCCCGTTCAGCCCGACCGCTGCGCCTTATCCGGTAACTATCGTCTTGAGT
CCAACCCGGTAAGACACGACTTATCGCCACTGGCAGCAGCCACTGGTAACAGGATTAGCAGAGCGAGGTA
TGTAGGCGGTGCTACAGAGTTCTTGAAGTGGTGGCCTAACTACGGCTACACTAGAAGAACAGTATTTGGT
ATCTGCGCTCTGCTGAAGCCAGTTACCTTCGGAAAAAGAGTTGGTAGCTCTTGATCCGGCAAACAAACCA
CCGCTGGTAGCGGTGGTTTTTTTGTTTGCAAGCAGCAGATTACGCGCAGAAAAAAAGGATCTCAAGAAGA
TCCTTTGATCTTTTCTACGGGGTCTGACGCTCAGTGGAACGAAAACTCACGTTAAGGGATTTTGGTCATG
AGATTATCAAAAAGGATCTTCACCTAGATCCTTTTGCGGCCGCAAATCAATCTAAAGTATATATGAGTAA
ACTTGGTCTGACAGTTACCAATGCTTAATCAGTGAGGCACCTATCTCAGCGATCTGTCTATTTCGTTCAT
CCATAGTTGCCTGACTCCCCGTCGTGTAGATAACTACGATACGGGAGGGCTTACCATCTGGCCCCAGTGC
TGCAATGATACCGCGAGACCCACGCTCACCGGCTCCAGATTTATCAGCAATAAACCAGCCAGCCGGAAGG
GCCGAGCGCAGAAGTGGTCCTGCAACTTTATCCGCCTCCATCCAGTCTATTAATTGTTGCCGGGAAGCTA
GAGTAAGTAGTTCGCCAGTTAATAGTTTGCGCAACGTTGTTGCCATTGCTACAGGCATCGTGGTGTCACG
CTCGTCGTTTGGTATGGCTTCATTCAGCTCCGGTTCCCAACGATCAAGGCGAGTTACATGATCCCCCATG
TTGTGCAAAAAAGCGGTTAGCTCCTTCGGTCCTCCGATCGTTGTCAGAAGTAAGTTGGCCGCAGTGTTAT
CACTCATGGTTATGGCAGCACTGCATAATTCTCTTACTGTCATGCCATCCGTAAGATGCTTTTCTGTGAC
TGGTGAGTACTCAACCAAGTCATTCTGAGAATAGTGTATGCGGCGACCGAGTTGCTCTTGCCCGGCGTCA
ATACGGGATAATACCGCGCCACATAGCAGAACTTTAAAAGTGCTCATCATTGGAAAACGTTCTTCGGGGC
GAAAACTCTCAAGGATCTTACCGCTGTTGAGATCCAGTTCGATGTAACCCACTCGTGCACCCAACTGATC
TTCAGCATCTTTTACTTTCACCAGCGTTTCTGGGTGAGCAAAAACAGGAAGGCAAAATGCCGCAAAAAAG
GGAATAAGGGCGACACGGAAATGTTGAATACTCATACTCTTCCTTTTTCAATATTATTGAAGCATTTATC
AGGGTTATTGTCTCATGAGCGGATACATATTTGAATGTATTTAGAAAAATAAACAAATAGGGGTTCCGCG
CACATTTCCCCGAAAAGTGCCACCTGCAGCCTGAATATGGGCCAAACAGGATATCTGTGGTAAGCAGTTC
CTGCCCCGGCTCAGGGCCAAGAACAGATGGAACAGCTGAATATGGGCCAAACAGGATATCTGTGGTAAGC
AGTTCCTGCCCCGGCTCAGGGCCAAGAACAGATGGTCCCCAGATGCGGTCCAGCCCTCAGCAGTTTCTAG
AGAACCATCAGATGTTTCCAGGGTGCCCCAAGGACCTGAAATGACCCTGTGCCTTATTTGAACTAACCAA
TCAGTTCGCTTCTCGCTTCTGTTCGCGCGCTTCTGCTCCCCGAGCTCAATAAAAGAGCCCACAACCCCTC
ACTCGGGGCGCCAGTCCTCCGATTGACTGAGTCGCCCGGGTACCCGTGTATCCAATAAACCCTCTTGCAG
TTGCATCCGACTTGTGGTCTCGCTGTTCCTTGGGAGGGTCTCCTCTGAGTGATTGACTACCCGTCAGCGG
GGGTCTTTCATTTGGGGGCTCGTCCGGGATCGGGAGACCCCTGCCCAGGGACCACCGACCCACCACCGGG
AGGCAAGCTGGCCAGCAACTTATCTGTGTCTGTCCGATTGTCTAGTGTCTATGACTGATTTTATGCGCCT
GCGTCGGTACTAGTTAGCTAACTAGCTCTGTATCTGGCGGACCCGTGGTGGAACTGACGAGTTCTGAACA
CCCGGCCGCAACCCTGGGAGACGTCCCAGGGACTTTGGGGGCCGTTTTTGTGGCCCGACCTGAGGAAGGG
AGTCGATGTGGAATCCGACCCCGTCAGGATATGTGGTTCTGGTAGGAGACGAGAACCTAAAACAG
Features (pLannotate 1.2.2; 15 found; start..end, strand, type, name):
    130..546     +  CDS            gag (truncated): truncated Moloney murine leukemia virus (MMLV) gag gene lacking the start codon
    587..644     +  CDS            ovalbumin (fragment): chicken ovalbumin
    638..1366    +  CDS            ovalbumin (fragment): chicken ovalbumin
   1376..1428    +  CDS            T2A (fragment): 2A peptide from Thosea asigna virus capsid protein Eukaryotic ribosomes fail to insert a peptide bond between the Gly and Pro residues, yielding separate polypeptides.
   1436..2143    +  CDS            mStrawberry: mStrawberry is a basic (constitutively fluorescent) red fluorescent protein published in 2004, derived from Discosoma sp.. It is reported to be a somewhat slowly-maturing monomer with low acid sensitivity.
   2163..2492    +  promoter       SV40 promoter: SV40 enhancer and early promoter
   2502..2876    +  CDS            BleoR: antibiotic-binding protein; Sh ble from Streptoalloteichus hindustanus; confers resistance to bleomycin, phleomycin, and Zeocin™
   2925..3046    +  LTR            3' LTR (ΔU3) (fragment): self-inactivating 3' long terminal repeat (LTR) from Moloney murine leukemia virus
   3047..3516    +  LTR            LTR: long terminal repeat from Moloney murine leukemia virus
   3582..3634    -  CDS            lacI (fragment): lac repressor; lacI; The lac repressor binds to the lac operator to inhibit transcription in E. coli. This inhibition can be relieved by adding lactose or isopropyl-β-D-thiogalactopyranoside (IPTG).
   3817..4405    -  rep_origin     ori: high-copy-number ColE1/pMB1/pBR322/pUC origin of replication
   4565..5425    -  CDS            AmpR: β-lactamase; bla; confers resistance to ampicillin, carbenicillin, and related antibiotics
   5426..5530    -  promoter       AmpR promoter: bla
   5561..6030    +  LTR            LTR: long terminal repeat from Moloney murine leukemia virus
   6154..63      +  misc_feature   MESV Ψ (fragment) (across the origin): packaging signal of murine embryonic stem cell virus
