[The description below was written by a language model from this plasmid's Addgene catalogue record and pLannotate feature annotations shown in this document.]
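Description:
pBabe_Zeo_cOVA_T2A_mStrawberry is a Moloney murine leukemia virus-based retroviral expression vector built on the pBabe-zeo backbone, about 6.4 kb in total. In bacteria it is maintained as a high-copy plasmid through a ColE1/pUC-type origin and selected with ampicillin via the β-lactamase gene and its native promoter. The viral portion is bounded by MMLV long terminal repeats. Downstream of the 5' LTR lie a packaging signal (annotated as an MESV Ψ fragment) and a truncated gag segment lacking its start codon, which together allow the genomic transcript to be encapsidated when the plasmid is introduced into a packaging cell line that supplies the viral proteins in trans. The annotation software also labels a short stretch next to the 3' LTR as a ΔU3 self-inactivating fragment, but a full LTR follows it, and the catalogue entry does not describe the vector as self-inactivating.

The payload is a single open reading frame encoding cytoplasmic chicken ovalbumin (cOVA), subcloned from an earlier cOVA expression plasmid, followed by a T2A peptide and the monomeric red fluorescent protein mStrawberry. No internal promoter is annotated upstream of this cassette, so, as in pBabe vectors generally, expression is presumably driven from the 5' LTR. Ribosomal skipping at T2A yields ovalbumin and mStrawberry as separate polypeptides. The red fluorescence therefore reports on transduced, antigen-expressing cells, although the catalogue lists mStrawberry as a C-terminal tag. Downstream, an SV40 enhancer/early promoter drives the Sh ble gene, which permits Zeocin selection of stably transduced mammalian cells. The stated purpose is co-expression of cOVA and mStrawberry, and the associated publication concerns MHC-I and immune evasion in pancreatic cancer, which fits use of cOVA as a model antigen.
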