Addgene plasmid #161736: pBabe_Zeo_cOVA_T2A_mStrawberry
Purpose: Expression of cOVA and mStrawberry
Depositing lab: Alec Kimmelman. Depositing organization: NYU Grossman School of Medicine. Publication: Autophagy promotes immune evasion of pancreatic cancer by degrading MHC-I. Yamamoto K, Venida A, Yano J, Biancur DE, Kakiuchi M, Gupta S, Sohn ASW, Mukhopadhyay S, Lin EY, Parker SJ, Banh RS, Paulo JA, Wen KW, Debnath J, Kim GE, Mancias JD, Fearon DT, Perera RM, Kimmelman AC. Nature. 2020 May;581(7806):100-105. doi: 10.1038/s41586-020-2229-5. Epub 2020 Apr 22. PubMed 32376951.
Backbone
  Vector backbone: pBabe-zeo
  Backbone manufacturer: Addgene #1766
  Total vector size (bp): 6365
  Vector type: Mammalian Expression, Retroviral
  Selectable markers: Zeocin
Growth in bacteria
  Bacterial resistance: Ampicillin, 100 μg/mL
  Growth temperature: 37°C
  Growth strain: DH5alpha
  Copy number: High Copy
Gene/Insert
  Gene/Insert name: cytoplasmic ovalbumin (alt name: cOVA)
  Species: G. gallus (chicken)
  Tag / fusion protein: mStrawberry (C terminal on insert)
Resource information
  A portion of this plasmid was derived from a plasmid made by: cOVA sequence was subcloned from pCI-neo-cOVA (Addgene #25097).
Terms and licenses: Academic/Nonprofit Terms; Industry Terms: Not Available to Industry
How to cite: pBabe_Zeo_cOVA_T2A_mStrawberry was a gift from Alec Kimmelman (Addgene plasmid # 161736 ; http://n2t.net/addgene:161736 ; RRID:Addgene_161736)
